Addgene plasmid #42388: GARTA
Purpose: Bacterial expression for structure determination; may not be full ORF
Depositing lab: Nicola Burgess-Brown. Depositing organization: University of Oxford.
Backbone
  Vector backbone: pNIC28-Bsa4
  Backbone manufacturer: SGC
  Vector type: Bacterial Expression
Growth in bacteria
  Bacterial resistance: Kanamycin, 50 μg/mL
  Growth temperature: 37°C
  Growth strain: Mach1 ;
  Copy number: High Copy
Gene/Insert
  Gene/Insert name: GARTA (alt names: GART; gi|4503915; PDB:2QK4)
  Species: H. sapiens (human)
  Insert size (bp): 1387
  Mutation: See Comments
  GenBank ID: GART gi|4503915
  Entrez Gene: GART (a.k.a. AIRS, GARS, GARTF, PAIS, PGFT, PRGS)
  Tag / fusion protein: His6-TEV (N terminal on insert)
  Cloning method: Ligation Independent Cloning
  Sequencing primers: 5′ T7; 3′ T7-term
Terms and licenses: Academic/Nonprofit Terms; Industry Terms: Not Available to Industry
Depositor comments: http://www.thesgc.org/structures/2QK4/ Use BL21(DE3)-R3-pRARE2 strain for expression.
How to cite: GARTA was a gift from Nicola Burgess-Brown (Addgene plasmid # 42388 ; http://n2t.net/addgene:42388 ; RRID:Addgene_42388)
