[The description below was written by a language model from this plasmid's Addgene catalogue record.]
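Description:
GARTA is a bacterial expression plasmid built on the pNIC28-Bsa4 backbone from the Structural Genomics Consortium, made to produce a fragment of human GART for protein structure determination. It is maintained in E. coli as a high-copy plasmid under kanamycin selection. The record gives no feature table, so the origin of replication and the exact regulatory elements are not explicitly listed. However, the use of T7 and T7-terminator sequencing primers, along with the depositor's recommendation of a DE3 lysogen expression strain, indicates that the insert sits in a T7 promoter-driven expression cassette that depends on host-supplied T7 RNA polymerase.

The insert is about 1.4 kb of human GART, the gene for the trifunctional purine biosynthesis enzyme that carries glycinamide ribonucleotide synthetase, aminoimidazole ribonucleotide synthetase and glycinamide ribonucleotide formyltransferase activities. The record warns that the clone may not contain the full open reading frame, and the insert size fits a single-domain construct rather than the whole protein, although which residues are included is not stated. The mutation field only points to the comments, which do not describe any specific sequence changes. The fragment was inserted by ligation-independent cloning and carries an N-terminal hexahistidine tag followed by a TEV protease site, allowing affinity purification on immobilised metal resin and later removal of the tag. The construct is linked to a deposited crystal structure, and its typical use is recombinant overexpression and purification of this GART fragment for crystallography or for related biochemical and biophysical work. The recommended expression strain also supplies rare-codon tRNAs, which helps translation of the human sequence.
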