>Addgene plasmid #42388 | GARTA | depositor partial sequence | sequence record 57221 | GARTA sequence 1387 bps
CATATGCACCATCATCATCATCATTCTTCTGGTGTAGATCTGGGTACCGAGAACCTGTACTTCCAATCCA
TGGCAGCCCGAGTACTTATAATTGGCAGTGGAGGAAGGGAACATACGCTGGCCTGGAAACTTGCACAGTC
TCATCATGTCAAACAAGTGTTGGTTGCCCCAGGAAACGCAGGCACTGCCTGCTCTGAAAAGATTTCAAAT
ACCGCCATCTCAATCAGTGACCACACTGCCCTTGCTCAATTCTGCAAAGAGAAGAAAATTGAATTTGTAG
TTGTTGGACCAGAAGCACCTCTGGCTGCTGGGATTGTTGGGAACCTGAGGTCTGCAGGAGTGCAATGCTT
TGGCCCAACAGCAGAAGCGGCTCAGTTAGAGTCCAGCAAAAGGTTTGCCAAAGAGTTTATGGACAGACAT
GGAATCCCAACCGCACAATGGAAGGCTTTCACCAAACCTGAAGAAGCCTGCAGCTTCATTTTGAGTGCAG
ACTTCCCTGCTTTGGTTGTGAAGGCCAGTGGTCTTGCAGCTGGAAAAGGGGTGATTGTTGCAAAGAGCAA
AGAAGAGGCCTGCAAAGCTGTACAAGAGATCATGCAGGAGAAAGCCTTTGGGGCAGCTGGAGAAACAATT
GTCATTGAAGAACTTCTTGACGGAGAAGAGGTGTCGTGTCTGTGTTTCACTGATGGCAAGACTGTGGCCC
CCATGCCCCCAGCACAGGACCATAAGCGATTACTGGAGGGAGATGGTGGCCCTAACACAGGGGGAATGGG
AGCCTATTGTCCAGCCCCTCAGGTTTCTAATGATCTATTACTAAAAATTAAAGATACTGTTCTTCAGAGG
ACAGTGGATGGCATGCAGCAAGAGGGTACTCCATATACAGGTATTCTCTATGCTGGAATAATGCTGACCA
AGAATGGCCCAAAAGTTCTAGAGTTTAATTGCCGTTTTGGTGATCCAGAGTGCCAAGTAATCCTCCCACT
TCTTAAAAGTGATCTTTATGAAGTGATTCAGTCCACCTTAGATGGACTGCTCTGCACATCTCTGCCTGTT
TGGCTAGAAAACCACACCGCCCTAACTGTTGTCATGGCAAGTAAAGGTTATCCTGGAGACTACACCAAGG
GTGTAGAGATAACAGGGTTTCCTGAGGCTCAAGCTCTAGGACTGGAGGTGTTCCATGCAGGCACTGCCCT
CAAAAATGGCAAAGTAGTAACTCATGGGGGTAGAGTTCTTGCAGTCACAGCCATCCGGGAAAATCTCATA
TCAGCCCTTGAGGAAGCCAAGAAAGGACTAGCTGCTATAAAGTTTGAGGGAGCAATTTATAGGAAAGACA
TCGGCTTTCGTGCCATAGCTTTCCTCCAGTGACAGTAAAGGTGGATACGGATCCGAA
