>Addgene plasmid #42388 | GARTA | addgene partial sequence | sequence record 59433 | T7 5'-TAATACGACTCACTATAGGG-3'
ATTCCCTCTAGAAATAATTTTGTTTAACTTTAAGAAGGAGATATACATATGCACCATCATCATCATCATT
CTTCTGGTGTAGATCTGGGTACCGAGAACCTGTACTTCCAATCCATGGCAGCCCGAGTACTTATAATTGG
CAGTGGAGGAAGGGAACATACGCTGGCCTGGAAACTTGCACAGTCTCATCATGTCAAACAAGTGTTGGTT
GCCCCAGGAAACGCAGGCACTGCCTGCTCTGAAAAGATTTCAAATACCGCCATCTCAATCAGTGACCACA
CTGCCCTTGCTCAATTCTGCAAAGAGAAGAAAATTGAATTTGTAGTTGTTGGACCAGAAGCACCTCTGGC
TGCTGGGATTGTTGGGAACCTGAGGTCTGCAGGAGTGCAATGCTTTGGCCCAACAGCAGAAGCGGCTCAG
TTAGAGTCCAGCAAAAGGTTTGCCAAAGAGTTTATGGACAGACATGGAATCCCAACCGCACAATGGAAGG
CTTTCACCAAACCTGAAGAAGCCTGCAGCTTCATTTTGAGTGCAGACTTCCCTGCTTTGGTTGTGAAGGC
CAGTGGTCTTGCAGCTGGAAAAGGGGTGATTGTTGCAAAGAGCAAAGAAGAGGCCTGCAAAGCTGTACAA
GAGATCATGCAGGAGAAAGCCTTTGGGGCAGCTGGAGAAACAATTGTCATTGAAGAACTTCTTGACGGAG
AAGAGGTGTCGTGTCTGTGTTTCACTGATGGCAAGACTGTGGCCCCCATGCCCCCAGCACAGGACCATAA
GCGATTACTGGAGGGAGATGGTGGCCCTAACACAGGGGGAATGGGAGCCTATTGTCCAGCCCCTCAGGTT
TCTAATGATCTATTACTAAAAATTAAAGATACTGTTCTTCAGAGGACAGTGGATGGCATGCAGCAAGAGG
GTACTCCATATAC
